>Addgene plasmid #77246 | TYK2 gRNA (BRDN0001146459) | addgene full sequence | sequence record 187392 | Addgene Assembled Sequence
CCCGGGTGCAAAGATGGATAAAGTTTTAAACAGAGAGGAATCTTTGCAGCTAATGGACCTTCTAGGTCTT
GAAAGGAGTGGGAATTGGCTCCGGTGCCCGTCAGTGGGCAGAGCGCACATCGCCCACAGTCCCCGAGAAG
TTGGGGGGAGGGGTCGGCAATTGATCCGGTGCCTAGAGAAGGTGGCGCGGGGTAAACTGGGAAAGTGATG
TCGTGTACTGGCTCCGCCTTTTTCCCGAGGGTGGGGGAGAACCGTATATAAGTGCAGTAGTCGCCGTGAA
CGTTCTTTTTCGCAACGGGTTTGCCGCCAGAACACAGGTAAGTGCCGTGTGTGGTTCCCGCGGGCCTGGC
CTCTTTACGGGTTATGGCCCTTGCGTGCCTTGAATTACTTCCACCTGGCTGCAGTACGTGATTCTTGATC
CCGAGCTTCGGGTTGGAAGTGGGTGGGAGAGTTCGAGGCCTTGCGCTTAAGGAGCCCCTTCGCCTCGTGC
TTGAGTTGAGGCCTGGCCTGGGCGCTGGGGCCGCCGCGTGCGAATCTGGTGGCACCTTCGCGCCTGTCTC
GCTGCTTTCGATAAGTCTCTAGCCATTTAAAATTTTTGATGACCTGCTGCGACGCTTTTTTTCTGGCAAG
ATAGTCTTGTAAATGCGGGCCAAGATCTGCACACTGGTATTTCGGTTTTTGGGGCCGCGGGCGGCGACGG
GGCCCGTGCGTCCCAGCGCACATGTTCGGCGAGGCGGGGCCTGCGAGCGCGGCCACCGAGAATCGGACGG
GGGTAGTCTCAAGCTGGCCGGCCTGCTCTGGTGCCTGGCCTCGCGCCGCCGTGTATCGCCCCGCCCTGGG
CGGCAAGGCTGGCCCGGTCGGCACCAGTTGCGTGAGCGGAAAGATGGCCGCTTCCCGGCCCTGCTGCAGG
GAGCTCAAAATGGAGGACGCGGCGCTCGGGAGAGCGGGCGGGTGAGTCACCCACACAAAGGAAAAGGGCC
TTTCCGTCCTCAGCCGTCGCTTCATGTGACTCCACGGAGTACCGGGCGCCGTCCAGGCACCTCGATTAGT
TCTCGAGCTTTTGGAGTACGTCGTCTTTAGGTTGGGGGGAGGGGTTTTATGCGATGGAGTTTCCCCACAC
TGAGTGGGTGGAGACTGAAGTTAGGCCAGCTTGGCACTTGATGTAATTCTCCTTGGAATTTGCCCTTTTT
GAGTTTGGATCTTGGTTCATTCTCAAGCCTCAGACAGTGGTTCAAAGTTTTTTTCTTCCATTTCAGGTGT
CGTGACGTACGGCCACCATGACCGAGTACAAGCCCACGGTGCGCCTCGCCACCCGCGACGACGTCCCCAG
GGCCGTACGCACCCTCGCCGCCGCGTTCGCCGACTACCCCGCCACGCGCCACACCGTCGATCCGGACCGC
CACATCGAGCGGGTCACCGAGCTGCAAGAACTCTTCCTCACGCGCGTCGGGCTCGACATCGGCAAGGTGT
GGGTCGCGGACGACGGCGCCGCCGTGGCGGTCTGGACCACGCCGGAGAGCGTCGAAGCGGGGGCGGTGTT
CGCCGAGATCGGCCCGCGCATGGCCGAGTTGAGCGGTTCCCGGCTGGCCGCGCAGCAACAGATGGAAGGC
CTCCTGGCGCCGCACCGGCCCAAGGAGCCCGCGTGGTTCCTGGCCACCGTCGGAGTCTCGCCCGACCACC
AGGGCAAGGGTCTGGGCAGCGCCGTCGTGCTCCCCGGAGTGGAGGCGGCCGAGCGCGCCGGGGTGCCCGC
CTTCCTGGAGACCTCCGCGCCCCGCAACCTCCCCTTCTACGAGCGGCTCGGCTTCACCGTCACCGCCGAC
GTCGAGGTGCCCGAAGGACCGCGCACCTGGTGCATGACCCGCAAGCCCGGTGCCTGAACGCGTTAAGTCG
ACAATCAACCTCTGGATTACAAAATTTGTGAAAGATTGACTGGTATTCTTAACTATGTTGCTCCTTTTAC
GCTATGTGGATACGCTGCTTTAATGCCTTTGTATCATGCTATTGCTTCCCGTATGGCTTTCATTTTCTCC
TCCTTGTATAAATCCTGGTTGCTGTCTCTTTATGAGGAGTTGTGGCCCGTTGTCAGGCAACGTGGCGTGG
TGTGCACTGTGTTTGCTGACGCAACCCCCACTGGTTGGGGCATTGCCACCACCTGTCAGCTCCTTTCCGG
GACTTTCGCTTTCCCCCTCCCTATTGCCACGGCGGAACTCATCGCCGCCTGCCTTGCCCGCTGCTGGACA
GGGGCTCGGCTGTTGGGCACTGACAATTCCGTGGTGTTGTCGGGGAAATCATCGTCCTTTCCTTGGCTGC
TCGCCTGTGTTGCCACCTGGATTCTGCGCGGGACGTCCTTCTGCTACGTCCCTTCGGCCCTCAATCCAGC
GGACCTTCCTTCCCGCGGCCTGCTGCCGGCTCTGCGGCCTCTTCCGCGTCTTCGCCTTCGCCCTCAGACG
AGTCGGATCTCCCTTTGGGCCGCCTCCCCGCGTCGACTTTAAGACCAATGACTTACAAGGCAGCTGTAGA
TCTTAGCCACTTTTTAAAAGAAAAGGGGGGACTGGAAGGGCTAATTCACTCCCAACGAAGACAAGATCTG
CTTTTTGCTTGTACTGGGTCTCTCTGGTTAGACCAGATCTGAGCCTGGGAGCTCTCTGGCTAACTAGGGA
ACCCACTGCTTAAGCCTCAATAAAGCTTGCCTTGAGTGCTTCAAGTAGTGTGTGCCCGTCTGTTGTGTGA
CTCTGGTAACTAGAGATCCCTCAGACCCTTTTAGTCAGTGTGGAAAATCTCTAGCAGTACGTATAGTAGT
TCATGTCATCTTATTATTCAGTATTTATAACTTGCAAAGAAATGAATATCAGAGAGTGAGAGGAACTTGT
TTATTGCAGCTTATAATGGTTACAAATAAAGCAATAGCATCACAAATTTCACAAATAAAGCATTTTTTTC
ACTGCATTCTAGTTGTGGTTTGTCCAAACTCATCAATGTATCTTATCATGTCTGGCTCTAGCTATCCCGC
CCCTAACTCCGCCCATCCCGCCCCTAACTCCGCCCAGTTCCGCCCATTCTCCGCCCCATGGCTGACTAAT
TTTTTTTATTTATGCAGAGGCCGAGGCCGCCTCGGCCTCTGAGCTATTCCAGAAGTAGTGAGGAGGCTTT
TTTGGAGGCCTAGGGACGTACCCAATTCGCCCTATAGTGAGTCGTATTACGCGCGCTCACTGGCCGTCGT
TTTACAACGTCGTGACTGGGAAAACCCTGGCGTTACCCAACTTAATCGCCTTGCAGCACATCCCCCTTTC
GCCAGCTGGCGTAATAGCGAAGAGGCCCGCACCGATCGCCCTTCCCAACAGTTGCGCAGCCTGAATGGCG
AATGGG
[124 nt withheld, positions 3367-3490]
C
[91 nt withheld, positions 3492-3582]
A
[49 nt withheld, positions 3584-3632]
CCTTTGACGTTGGAGTCCACGTTCTTT
[37 nt withheld, positions 3660-3696]
ACCCTATCTCGGTCTATTCTTTTGATTTATAAGGGATTTTGCCGATTTCGGCCTATTGGTTAAAAAATGA
GCTGATTTAACAAAAATTTAACGCGAATTTTAACAAAATATTAACGCTTACAATTTAGGTGGCACTTTTC
GGGGAAATGTGCGCGGAACCCCTATTTGTTTATTTTTCTAAATACATTCAAATATGTATCCGCTCATGAG
ACAATAACCCTGATAAATGCTTCAATAATATTGAAAAAGGAAGAGTATGAGTATTCAACATTTCCGTGTC
GCCCTTATTCCCTTTTTTGCGGCATTTTGCCTTCCTGTTTTTGCTCACCCAGAAACGCTGGTGAAAGTAA
AAGATGCTGAAGATCAGTTGGGTGCACGAGTGGGTTACATCGAACTGGATCTCAACAGCGGTAAGATCCT
TGAGAGTTTTCGCCCCGAAGAACGTTTTCCAATGATGAGCACTTTTAAAGTTCTGCTATGTGGCGCGGTA
TTATCCCGTATTGACGCCGGGCAAGAGCAACTCGGTCGCCGCATACACTATTCTCAGAATGACTTGGTTG
AGTACTCACCAGTCACAGAAAAGCATCTTACGGATGGCATGACAGTAAGAGAATTATGCAGTGCTGCCAT
AACCATGAGTGATAACACTGCGGCCAACTTACTTCTGACAACGATCGGAGGACCGAAGGAGCTAACCGCT
TTTTTGCACAACATGGGGGATCATGTAACTCGCCTTGATCGTTGGGAACCGGAGCTGAATGAAGCCATAC
CAAACGACGAGCGTGACACCACGATGCCTGTAGCAATGGCAACAACGTTGCGCAAACTATTAACTGGCGA
ACTACTTACTCTAGCTTCCCGGCAACAATTAATAGACTGGATGGAGGCGGATAAAGTTGCAGGACCACTT
CTGCGCTCGGCCCTTCCGGCTGGCTGGTTTATTGCTGATAAATCTGGAGCCGGTGAGCGTGGGTCTCGCG
GTATCATTGCAGCACTGGGGCCAGATGGTAAGCCCTCCCGTATCGTAGTTATCTACACGACGGGGAGTCA
GGCAACTATGGATGAACGAAATAGACAGATCGCTGAGATAGGTGCCTCACTGATTAAGCATTGGTAACTG
TCAGACCAAGTTTACTCATATATACTTTAGATTGATTTAAAACTTCATTTTTAATTTAAAAGGATCTAGG
TGAAGATCCTTTTTGATAATCTCATGACCAAAATCCCTTAACGTGAGTTTTCGTTCCACTGAGCGTCAGA
CCCCGTAGAAAAGATCAAAGGATCTTCTTGAGATCCTTTTTTTCTGCGCGTAATCTGCTGCTTGCAAACA
AAAAAACCACCGCTACCAGCGGTGGTTTGTTTGCCGGATCAAGAGCTACCAACTCTTTTTCCGAAGGTAA
CTGGCTTCAGCAGAGCGCAGATACCAAATACTGTTCTTCTAGTGTAGCCGTAGTTAGGCCACCACTTCAA
GAACTCTGTAGCACCGCCTACATACCTCGCTCTGCTAATCCTGTTACCAGTGGCTGCTGCCAGTGGCGAT
AAGTCGTGTCTTACCGGGTTGGACTCAAGACGATAGTTACCGGATAAGGCGCAGCGGTCGGGCTGAACGG
GGGGTTCGTGCACACAGCCCAGCTTGGAGCGAACGACCTACACCGAACTGAGATACCTACAGCGTGAGCT
ATGAGAAAGCGCCACGCTTCCCGAAGGGAGAAAGGCGGACAGGTATCCGGTAAGCGGCAGGGTCGGAACA
GGAGAGCGCACGAGGGAGCTTCCAGGGGGAAACGCCTGGTATCTTTATAGTCCTGTCGGGTTTCGCCACC
TCTGACTTGAGCGTCGATTTTTGTGATGCTCGTCAGGGGGGCGGAGCCTATGGAAAAACGCCAGCAACGC
GGCCTTTTTACGGTTCCTGGCCTTTTGCTGGCCTTTTGCTCACATGTTCTTTCCTGCGTTATCCCCTGAT
TCTGTGGATAACCGTATTACCGCCTTTGAGTGAGCTGATACCGCTCGCCGCAGCCGAACGACCGAGCGCA
GCGAGTCAGTGAGCGAGGAAGCGGAAGAGCGCCCAATACGCAAACCGCCTCTCCCCGCGCGTTGGCCGAT
TCATTAATGCAGCTGGCACGACAGGTTTCCCGACTGGAAAGCGGGCAGTGAGCGCAACGCAATTAATGTG
AGTTAGCTCACTCATTAGGCACCCCAGGCTTTACACTTTATGCTTCCGGCTCGTATGTTGTGTGGAATTG
TGAGCGGATAACAATTTCACACAGGAAACAGCTATGACCATGATTACGCCAAGCGCGCAATTAACCCTCA
CTAAAGGGAACAAAAGCTGGAGCTGCAAGCTTAATGTAGTCTTATGCAATACTCTTGTAGTCTTGCAACA
TGGTAACGATGAGTTAGCAACATGCCTTACAAGGAGAGAAAAAGCACCGTGCATGCCGATTGGTGGAAGT
AAGGTGGTACGATCGTGCCTTATTAGGAAGGCAACAGACGGGTCTGACATGGATTGGACGAACCACTGAA
TTGCCGCATTGCAGAGATATTGTATTTAAGTGCCTAGCTCGATACATAAACGGGTCTCTCTGGTTAGACC
AGATCTGAGCCTGGGAGCTCTCTGGCTAACTAGGGAACCCACTGCTTAAGCCTCAATAAAGCTTGCCTTG
AGTGCTTCAAGTAGTGTGTGCCCGTCTGTTGTGTGACTCTGGTAACTAGAGATCCCTCAGACCCTTTTAG
TCAGTGTGGAAAATCTCTAGCAGTGGCGCCCGAACAGGGACTTGAAAGCGAAAGGGAAACCAGAGGAGCT
CTCTCGACGCAGGACTCGGCTTGCTGAAGCGCGCACGGCAAGAGGCGAGGGGCGGCGACTGGTGAGTACG
CCAAAAATTTTGACTAGCGGAGGCTAGAAGGAGAGAGATGGGTGCGAGAGCGTCAGTATTAAGCGGGGGA
GAATTAGATCGCGATGGGAAAAAATTCGGTTAAGGCCAGGGGGAAAGAAAAAATATAAATTAAAACATAT
AGTATGGGCAAGCAGGGAGCTAGAACGATTCGCAGTTAATCCTGGCCTGTTAGAAACATCAGAAGGCTGT
AGACAAATACTGGGACAGCTACAACCATCCCTTCAGACAGGATCAGAAGAACTTAGATCATTATATAATA
CAGTAGCAACCCTCTATTGTGTGCATCAAAGGATAGAGATAAAAGACACCAAGGAAGCTTTAGACAAGAT
AGAGGAAGAGCAAAACAAAAGTAAGACCACCGCACAGCAAGCGGCCGCTGATCTTCAGACCTGGAGGAGG
AGATATGAGGGACAATTGGAGAAGTGAATTATATAAATATAAAGTAGTAAAAATTGAACCATTAGGAGTA
GCACCCACCAAGGCAAAGAGAAGAGTGGTGCAGAGAGAAAAAAGAGCAGTGGGAATAGGAGCTTTGTTCC
TTGGGTTCTTGGGAGCAGCAGGAAGCACTATGGGCGCAGCGTCAATGACGCTGACGGTACAGGCCAGACA
ATTATTGTCTGGTATAGTGCAGCAGCAGAACAATTTGCTGAGGGCTATTGAGGCGCAACAGCATCTGTTG
CAACTCACAGTCTGGGGCATCAAGCAGCTCCAGGCAAGAATCCTGGCTGTGGAAAGATACCTAAAGGATC
AACAGCTCCTGGGGATTTGGGGTTGCTCTGGAAAACTCATTTGCACCACTGCTGTGCCTTGGAATGCTAG
TTGGAGTAATAAATCTCTGGAACAGATTTGGAATCACACGACCTGGATGGAGTGGGACAGAGAAATTAAC
AATTACACAAGCTTAATACACTCCTTAATTGAAGAATCGCAAAACCAGCAAGAAAAGAATGAACAAGAAT
TATTGGAATTAGATAAATGGGCAAGTTTGTGGAATTGGTTTAACATAACAAATTGGCTGTGGTATATAAA
ATTATTCATAATGATAGTAGGAGGCTTGGTAGGTTTAAGAATAGTTTTTGCTGTACTTTCTATAGTGAAT
AGAGTTAGGCAGGGATATTCACCATTATCGTTTCAGACCCACCTCCCAACCCCGAGGGGACCCAGAGAGG
GCCTATTTCCCATGATTCCTTCATATTTGCATATACGATACAAGGCTGTTAGAGAGATAATTAGAATTAA
TTTGACTGTAAACACAAAGATATTAGTACAAAATACGTGACGTAGAAAGTAATAATTTCTTGGGTAGTTT
GCAGTTTTAAAATTATGTTTTAAAATGGACTATCATATGCTTACCGTAACTTGAAAGTATTTCGATTTCT
TGGCTTTATATATCTTGTGGAAAGGACGAAACACCGTTGGGCCTGAGCATCGAAGAGTTTTAGAGCTAGA
AATAGCAAGTTAAAATAAGGCTAGTCCGTTATCAACTTGAAAAAGTGGCACCGAGTCGGTGCTTTTTTAA
GCTTGGCGTAACTAGATCTTGAGACAAATGGCAGTATTCATCCACAATTTTAAAAGAAAAGGGGGGATTG
GGGGGTACAGTGCAGGGGAAAGAATAGTAGACATAATAGCAACAGACATACAAACTAAAGAATTACAAAA
ACAAATTACAAAAATTCAAAATTTTCGGGTTTATTACAGGGACAGCAGAGATCCACTTTGGCGCCGGCTC
GAGGGGG
Features (pLannotate 1.2.2; 29 found; start..end, strand, type, name):
     14..80      +  CDS            small t antigen (fragment): SV40 (simian virus 40) small t antigen
    106..317     +  promoter       EF-1α core promoter: core promoter for human elongation factor EF-1α
    318..1256    +  intron         EF-1α intron A: intron upstream of the start codon of human EF-1α
   1278..1877    +  CDS            PuroR (fragment): puromycin N-acetyltransferase; pac from Streptomyces; confers resistance to puromycin
   1893..2481    +  misc_feature   WPRE: woodchuck hepatitis virus posttranscriptional regulatory element
   2532..2551    +  misc_feature   cPPT/CTS (fragment): central polypurine tract and central termination sequence of HIV-1
   2553..2786    +  LTR            3' LTR (ΔU3): self-inactivating 3' long terminal repeat (LTR) from HIV-1
   2864..2985    +  polyA_signal   SV40 poly(A) signal: SV40 polyadenylation signal
   3025..3160    +  rep_origin     SV40 ori: SV40 origin of replication
   3181..3199    -  promoter       T7 promoter: promoter for bacteriophage T7 RNA polymerase
   3207..3362    +  CDS            lacZα (fragment): LacZα fragment of β-galactosidase; lacZ fragment
   3367..3795    +  rep_origin     f1 ori (sequence partly withheld): f1 bacteriophage origin of replication; arrow indicates direction of (+) strand synthesis
   3848..3952    +  promoter       AmpR promoter: bla
   3953..4813    +  CDS            AmpR: β-lactamase; bla; confers resistance to ampicillin, carbenicillin, and related antibiotics
   4984..5572    +  rep_origin     ori: high-copy-number ColE1/pMB1/pBR322/pUC origin of replication
   5755..5847    +  CDS            lacI (fragment): lac repressor; lacI; The lac repressor binds to the lac operator to inhibit transcription in E. coli. This inhibition can be relieved by adding lactose or isopropyl-β-D-thiogalactopyranoside (IPTG).
   5860..5881    +  protein_bind   CAP binding site: CAP binding activates transcription in the presence of cAMP. E. coli catabolite activator protein
   5896..5926    +  promoter       lac promoter: promoter for the E. coli lac operon
   5934..5950    +  protein_bind   lac operator: The lac repressor binds to the lac operator to inhibit transcription in E. coli. This inhibition can be relieved by adding lactose or isopropyl-β-D-thiogalactopyranoside (IPTG). lac repressor encoded by lacI
   5995..6013    +  promoter       T3 promoter: promoter for bacteriophage T3 RNA polymerase
   6041..6267    +  promoter       RSV promoter: Rous sarcoma virus enhancer/promoter
   6268..6448    +  LTR            5' LTR (truncated): truncated 5' long terminal repeat (LTR) from HIV-1
   6495..6620    +  misc_feature   HIV-1 Ψ: packaging signal of human immunodeficiency virus type 1
   6604..6967    +  CDS            HIV-1 gag (fragment): gag protein from human immunodeficiency virus 1; gag
   7113..7346    +  misc_feature   RRE: The Rev response element (RRE) of HIV-1 allows for Rev-dependent mRNA export from the nucleus to the cytoplasm.
   7723..7749    +  CDS            Rev (fragment): human immunodeficiency virus 1 (HIV-1) Rev protein; rev; enhances nuclear export of unspliced and incompletely spliced viral mRNAs
   7753..7993    +  promoter       U6 promoter: RNA polymerase III promoter for human U6 snRNA
   8023..8098    +  misc_RNA       gRNA scaffold: guide RNA scaffold for the Streptococcus pyogenes CRISPR/Cas9 system
   8154..8271    +  misc_feature   cPPT/CTS: central polypurine tract and central termination sequence of HIV-1
