[The description below was written by a language model from this plasmid's Addgene catalogue record and pLannotate feature annotations shown in this document.]
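Description:
TYK2 gRNA (BRDN0001146459) is a third-generation lentiviral single-guide RNA plasmid built on the lentiGuide-Puro backbone and designed to target human TYK2, a kinase gene, using the reference transcript named in the record. It belongs to a human kinome gRNA collection made with optimized sgRNA design rules. In bacteria the 8.3 kb plasmid is maintained at high copy through a ColE1/pUC-type origin and selected with ampicillin via the β-lactamase gene. An f1 origin, an SV40 origin and lac/T7/T3 promoter remnants are carried over from the parental cloning vector.

The lentiviral transfer cassette begins with an RSV promoter fused to a truncated HIV-1 5' LTR, which makes genomic RNA production independent of Tat. This is followed by the Ψ packaging signal with a partial gag region and the Rev response element for Rev-dependent nuclear export. A human U6 RNA polymerase III promoter drives the 20-nt TYK2 spacer joined to the Streptococcus pyogenes gRNA scaffold. Downstream lie a cPPT/CTS element, which aids nuclear import of the provirus, and an EF-1α core promoter with its intron A, which expresses puromycin N-acetyltransferase for selecting transduced mammalian cells. A WPRE enhances transcript expression, and the ΔU3 3' LTR renders the integrated provirus self-inactivating.

The plasmid does not encode Cas9. It is intended for use with a separate Cas9 lentivector or in cell lines already expressing Cas9, where the stably integrated guide directs cleavage at TYK2 for knockout studies.
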