Addgene plasmid #77246: TYK2 gRNA (BRDN0001146459)
Purpose: 3rd generation lentiviral gRNA plasmid targeting human TYK2
Depositing lab: John Doench & David Root. Depositing organization: Broad Institute. Publication: Optimized sgRNA design to maximize activity and minimize off-target effects of CRISPR-Cas9. Doench JG, Fusi N, Sullender M, Hegde M, Vaimberg EW, Donovan KF, Smith I, Tothova Z, Wilen C, Orchard R, Virgin HW, Listgarten J, Root DE. Nat Biotechnol. 2016 Jan 18. doi: 10.1038/nbt.3437. PubMed 26780180.
Backbone
  Vector backbone: lentiGuide-Puro
  Backbone manufacturer: Zhang Lab (Addgene plasmid # 52963)
  Vector type: Mammalian Expression, Lentiviral, CRISPR
  Selectable markers: Puromycin
Growth in bacteria
  Bacterial resistance: Ampicillin, 100 μg/mL
  Growth temperature: 37°C
  Growth strain: DH5alpha
  Copy number: High Copy
Gene/Insert
  Gene/Insert name: TYK2 (alt names: TYK2; NM_003331.4)
  gRNA/shRNA sequence: TTGGGCCTGAGCATCGAAGA
  Species: H. sapiens (human)
  Entrez Gene: TYK2 (a.k.a. IMD35, JTK1)
  Promoter: hU6
  Cloning method: Unknown
  Sequencing primers: 5′ U6-F; 3′ pS2-R
Terms and licenses: Academic/Nonprofit Terms; Industry Terms: Not Available to Industry
Depositor comments: The gRNA was designed to target the following Genbank reference sequence(s): NM_003331.4. Note that this plasmid does NOT contain Cas9. It should be used in conjunction with lentiCas9-Blast (Addgene #52962) or otherwise with cell lines already expressing Cas9. Browse the full kinome gRNA library at http://www.addgene.org/pooled-library/broadgpp-human-kinome/ or visit http://www.broadinstitute.org/rnai/public/ for detailed protocols and information.
How to cite: TYK2 gRNA (BRDN0001146459) was a gift from John Doench & David Root (Addgene plasmid # 77246 ; http://n2t.net/addgene:77246 ; RRID:Addgene_77246)
