>Addgene plasmid #77246 | TYK2 gRNA (BRDN0001146459) | depositor partial sequence | sequence record 144706 | Target Sequence
TTGGGCCTGAGCATCGAAGA
