>Addgene plasmid #77246 | TYK2 gRNA (BRDN0001146459) | addgene partial sequence | sequence record 187391 | hU6-F
AAAGTAATAATTTCTTGGGTAGTTTGCAGTTTTAAAATTATGTTTTAAAATGGACTATCATATGCTTACC
GTAACTTGAAAGTATTTCGATTTCTTGGCTTTATATATCTTGTGGAAAGGACGAAACACCGTTGGGCCTG
AGCATCGAAGAGTTTTAGAGCTAGAAATAGCAAGTTAAAATAAGGCTAGTCCGTTATCAACTTGAAAAAG
TGGCACCGAGTCGGTGCTTTTTTAAGCTTGGCGTAACTAGATCTTGAGACAAATGGCAGTATTCATCCAC
AATTTTAAAAGAAAAGGGGGGATTGGGGGGTACAGTGCAGGGGAAAGAATAGTAGACATAATAGCAACAG
ACATACAAACTAAAGAATTACAAAAACAAATTACAAAAATTCAAAATTTTCGGGTTTATTACAGGGACAG
CAGAGATCCACTTTGGCGCCGGCTCGAGGGGGCCCGGGTGCAAAGATGGATAAAGTTTTAAACAGAGAGG
AATCTTTGCAGCTAATGGACCTTCTAGGTCTTGAAAGGAGTGGGAATTGGCTCCGGTGCCCGTCAGTGGG
CAGAGCGCAC
